Addgene plasmid #79144: pCAG-SpCas9-GFP-U6-gRNA
Purpose: All-in-one CRISPR/Cas9 vector with CAG promoter for expression in human ESC/iPSC
Depositing lab: Jizhong Zou. Depositing organization: National Heart, Lung, and Blood Institute (NHLBI). Publication: The ribosomal prolyl-hydroxylase OGFOD1 decreases during cardiac differentiation and modulates translation and splicing. Stoehr A, Kennedy L, Yang Y, Patel S, Lin Y, Linask KL, Fergusson M, Zhu J, Gucek M, Zou J, Murphy E. JCI Insight. 2019 May 21;5. pii: 128496. doi: 10.1172/jci.insight.128496. PubMed 31112528.
Backbone
  Vector backbone: pSpCas9(BB)-2A-GFP (PX458)
  Backbone manufacturer: Addgene #48138
  Total vector size (bp): 10243
  Modifications to backbone: Replaced CBh promoter with CAG promoter
  Vector type: Mammalian Expression, CRISPR
Growth in bacteria
  Bacterial resistance: Ampicillin, 100 μg/mL
  Growth temperature: 37°C
  Growth strain: DH5alpha
  Copy number: High Copy
Gene/Insert
  Gene/Insert name: SpCas9
  Promoter: CAG
  Tag / fusion protein: 2A-GFP (C terminal on insert)
  Cloning method: Restriction Enzyme; 5′ cloning site BbsI (not destroyed); 3′ cloning site BbsI (not destroyed)
  Sequencing primers: 5′ ACTATCATATGCTTACCGTAAC
Resource information
  A portion of this plasmid was derived from a plasmid made by: This plasmid was modified from Addgene plasmid #48138 and contains GFP cassette.
Terms and licenses: Academic/Nonprofit Terms; Industry Terms: Not Available to Industry
How to cite: pCAG-SpCas9-GFP-U6-gRNA was a gift from Jizhong Zou (Addgene plasmid # 79144 ; http://n2t.net/addgene:79144 ; RRID:Addgene_79144)
