[The description below was written by a language model from this plasmid's Addgene catalogue record and pLannotate feature annotations shown in this document.]
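Description:
pCAG-SpCas9-GFP-U6-gRNA is a 10.2 kb all-in-one CRISPR/Cas9 mammalian expression plasmid derived from pSpCas9(BB)-2A-GFP (PX458). Its single stated modification is replacement of the original CBh promoter with the CAG promoter, intended to support expression in human embryonic and induced pluripotent stem cells. It is propagated in E. coli as a high-copy plasmid through a ColE1/pUC-type origin and selected with ampicillin via the β-lactamase gene. An M13/f1 phage origin and a single AAV2 ITR are also annotated in the backbone. With only one ITR annotated, and nothing in the record about viral packaging, this appears to be a leftover backbone element. The short bom and rop hits are only fragments.

The plasmid carries two expression units. A human U6 RNA polymerase III promoter sits upstream of the Streptococcus pyogenes guide RNA scaffold, and the retained BbsI sites between them allow a target-specific spacer to be inserted. A second, partial scaffold fragment is annotated just downstream. The Pol II unit is driven by CAG, which comprises the CMV enhancer, chicken β-actin promoter and chimeric β-actin/β-globin intron. It expresses full-length SpCas9, which the annotation software splits into N- and C-terminal portions that are contiguous. Cas9 is followed by a nucleoplasmin nuclear localization signal, a 2A peptide (per the catalogue) and EGFP, and the transcript ends at a bGH polyadenylation signal. The 2A element yields Cas9 and EGFP as separate proteins from one transcript, so green fluorescence marks transfected cells and can be used to identify or sort them in genome-editing experiments.
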