Features (pLannotate 1.2.2; 19 found; start..end, strand, type, name):
      1..241     +  promoter       U6 promoter: RNA polymerase III promoter for human U6 snRNA
    268..343     +  misc_RNA       gRNA scaffold: guide RNA scaffold for the Streptococcus pyogenes CRISPR/Cas9 system
    350..393     +  misc_RNA       gRNA scaffold (fragment): guide RNA scaffold for the Streptococcus pyogenes CRISPR/Cas9 system
    523..826     +  enhancer       CMV enhancer: human cytomegalovirus immediate early enhancer
    828..1105    +  promoter       chicken β-actin promoter: No description available
   1107..2124    +  intron         chimeric intron: chimera between introns from chicken β-actin and rabbit β-globin
   2325..3926    +  CDS            Cas9(N): N-terminal portion of Streptococcus pyogenes Cas9 (Zetsche et al., 2015)
   3927..6425    +  CDS            Cas9(C): C-terminal portion of Streptococcus pyogenes Cas9 (Zetsche et al., 2015)
   6426..6473    +  CDS            nucleoplasmin NLS: bipartite nuclear localization signal from nucleoplasmin
   6543..7256    +  CDS            EGFP: EGFP is a basic (constitutively fluorescent) green fluorescent protein published in 1996, derived from Aequorea victoria. It is reported to be a rapidly-maturing weak dimer with moderate acid sensitivity.
   7290..7401    +  polyA_signal   bGH poly(A) signal: bovine growth hormone polyadenylation signal
   7506..7646    +  repeat_region  AAV2 ITR: inverted terminal repeat of adeno-associated virus serotype 2 inverted
   7651..7702    -  misc_feature   bom (fragment): basis of mobility region from pBR322
   7721..8101    +  rep_origin     M13 ori (sequence partly withheld): M13 bacteriophage origin of replication; arrow indicates direction of (+) strand synthesis
   8177..8226    -  misc_feature   bom (fragment): basis of mobility region from pBR322
   8328..8363    -  CDS            rop (fragment): Rop protein, which maintains plasmids at low copy number; rop
   8458..8562    +  promoter       AmpR promoter: bla
   8563..9423    +  CDS            AmpR: β-lactamase; bla; confers resistance to ampicillin, carbenicillin, and related antibiotics
   9594..10182   +  rep_origin     ori: high-copy-number ColE1/pMB1/pBR322/pUC origin of replication
>Addgene plasmid #79144 | pCAG-SpCas9-GFP-U6-gRNA | depositor full sequence | sequence record 148181 | pCAG-SpCas9-GFP-U6-gRNA sequence 10243 bps
GAGGGCCTATTTCCCATGATTCCTTCATATTTGCATATACGATACAAGGCTGTTAGAGAGATAATTGGAA
TTAATTTGACTGTAAACACAAAGATATTAGTACAAAATACGTGACGTAGAAAGTAATAATTTCTTGGGTA
GTTTGCAGTTTTAAAATTATGTTTTAAAATGGACTATCATATGCTTACCGTAACTTGAAAGTATTTCGAT
TTCTTGGCTTTATATATCTTGTGGAAAGGACGAAACACCGGGTCTTCGAGAAGACCTGTTTTAGAGCTAG
AAATAGCAAGTTAAAATAAGGCTAGTCCGTTATCAACTTGAAAAAGTGGCACCGAGTCGGTGCTTTTTTG
TTTTAGAGCTAGAAATAGCAAGTTAAAATAAGGCTAGTCCGTTTTTAGCGCGTGCGCCAATTCTGCAGAC
AAATGGCTCTAGTAACGGCCGCCAGTGTGCTGGAATTCAGGCTAGTTATTAATAGTAATCAATTACGGGG
TCATTAGTTCATAGCCCATATATGGAGTTCCGCGTTACATAACTTACGGTAAATGGCCCGCCTGGCTGAC
CGCCCAACGACCCCCGCCCATTGACGTCAATAATGACGTATGTTCCCATAGTAACGCCAATAGGGACTTT
CCATTGACGTCAATGGGTGGAGTATTTACGGTAAACTGCCCACTTGGCAGTACATCAAGTGTATCATATG
CCAAGTACGCCCCCTATTGACGTCAATGACGGTAAATGGCCCGCCTGGCATTATGCCCAGTACATGACCT
TATGGGACTTTCCTACTTGGCAGTACATCTACGTATTAGTCATCGCTATTACCATGGTCGAGGTGAGCCC
CACGTTCTGCTTCACTCTCCCCATCTCCCCCCCCTCCCCACCCCCAATTTTGTATTTATTTATTTTTTAA
TTATTTTGTGCAGCGATGGGGGCGGGGGGGGGGGGGGGGCGCGCGCCAGGCGGGGCGGGGCGGGGCGAGG
GGCGGGGCGGGGCGAGGCGGAGAGGTGCGGCGGCAGCCAATCAGAGCGGCGCGCTCCGAAAGTTTCCTTT
TATGGCGAGGCGGCGGCGGCGGCGGCCCTATAAAAAGCGAAGCGCGCGGCGGGCGGGGAGTCGCTGCGAC
GCTGCCTTCGCCCCGTGCCCCGCTCCGCCGCCGCCTCGCGCCGCCCGCCCCGGCTCTGACTGACCGCGTT
ACTCCCACAGGTGAGCGGGCGGGACGGCCCTTCTCCTCCGGGCTGTAATTAGCGCTTGGTTTAATGACGG
CTTGTTTCTTTTCTGTGGCTGCGTGAAAGCCTTGAGGGGCTCCGGGAGGGCCCTTTGTGCGGGGGGAGCG
GCTCGGGGGGTGCGTGCGTGTGTGTGTGCGTGGGGAGCGCCGCGTGCGGCTCCGCGCTGCCCGGCGGCTG
TGAGCGCTGCGGGCGCGGCGCGGGGCTTTGTGCGCTCCGCAGTGTGCGCGAGGGGAGCGCGGCCGGGGGC
GGTGCCCCGCGGTGCGGGGGGGGCTGCGAGGGGAACAAAGGCTGCGTGCGGGGTGTGTGCGTGGGGGGGT
GAGCAGGGGGTGTGGGCGCGTCGGTCGGGCTGCAACCCCCCCTGCACCCCCCTCCCCGAGTTGCTGAGCA
CGGCCCGGCTTCGGGTGCGGGGCTCCGTACGGGGCGTGGCGCGGGGCTCGCCGTGCCGGGCGGGGGGTGG
CGGCAGGTGGGGGTGCCGGGCGGGGCGGGGCCGCCTCGGGCCGGGGAGGGCTCGGGGGAGGGGCGCGGCG
GCCCCCGGAGCGCCGGCGGCTGTCGAGGCGCGGCGAGCCGCAGCCATTGCCTTTTATGGTAATCGTGCGA
GAGGGCGCAGGGACTTCCTTTGTCCCAAATCTGTGCGGAGCCGAAATCTGGGAGGCGCCGCCGCACCCCC
TCTAGCGGGCGCGGGGCGAAGCGGTGCGGCGCCGGCAGGAAGGAAATGGGCGGGGAGGGCCTTCGTGCGT
CGCCGCGCCGCCGTCCCCTTCTCCCTCTCCAGCCTCGGGGCTGTCCGCGGGGGGACGGCTGCCTTCGGGG
GGGACGGGGCAGGGCGGGGTTCGGCTTCTGGCGTGTGACCGGCGGCTCTAGAGCCTCTGCTAACCATGTT
CATGCCTTCTTCTTTTTCCTACAGCTCCTGGGCAACGTGCTGGTTATTGTGCTGTCTCATCATTTTGGCA
AAGAATTCCTGAATTCTGCAGATCCGGTGCCACCATGGACTATAAGGACCACGACGGAGACTACAAGGAT
CATGATATTGATTACAAAGACGATGACGATAAGATGGCCCCAAAGAAGAAGCGGAAGGTCGGTATCCACG
GAGTCCCAGCAGCCGACAAGAAGTACAGCATCGGCCTGGACATCGGCACCAACTCTGTGGGCTGGGCCGT
GATCACCGACGAGTACAAGGTGCCCAGCAAGAAATTCAAGGTGCTGGGCAACACCGACCGGCACAGCATC
AAGAAGAACCTGATCGGAGCCCTGCTGTTCGACAGCGGCGAAACAGCCGAGGCCACCCGGCTGAAGAGAA
CCGCCAGAAGAAGATACACCAGACGGAAGAACCGGATCTGCTATCTGCAAGAGATCTTCAGCAACGAGAT
GGCCAAGGTGGACGACAGCTTCTTCCACAGACTGGAAGAGTCCTTCCTGGTGGAAGAGGATAAGAAGCAC
GAGCGGCACCCCATCTTCGGCAACATCGTGGACGAGGTGGCCTACCACGAGAAGTACCCCACCATCTACC
ACCTGAGAAAGAAACTGGTGGACAGCACCGACAAGGCCGACCTGCGGCTGATCTATCTGGCCCTGGCCCA
CATGATCAAGTTCCGGGGCCACTTCCTGATCGAGGGCGACCTGAACCCCGACAACAGCGACGTGGACAAG
CTGTTCATCCAGCTGGTGCAGACCTACAACCAGCTGTTCGAGGAAAACCCCATCAACGCCAGCGGCGTGG
ACGCCAAGGCCATCCTGTCTGCCAGACTGAGCAAGAGCAGACGGCTGGAAAATCTGATCGCCCAGCTGCC
CGGCGAGAAGAAGAATGGCCTGTTCGGAAACCTGATTGCCCTGAGCCTGGGCCTGACCCCCAACTTCAAG
AGCAACTTCGACCTGGCCGAGGATGCCAAACTGCAGCTGAGCAAGGACACCTACGACGACGACCTGGACA
ACCTGCTGGCCCAGATCGGCGACCAGTACGCCGACCTGTTTCTGGCCGCCAAGAACCTGTCCGACGCCAT
CCTGCTGAGCGACATCCTGAGAGTGAACACCGAGATCACCAAGGCCCCCCTGAGCGCCTCTATGATCAAG
AGATACGACGAGCACCACCAGGACCTGACCCTGCTGAAAGCTCTCGTGCGGCAGCAGCTGCCTGAGAAGT
ACAAAGAGATTTTCTTCGACCAGAGCAAGAACGGCTACGCCGGCTACATTGACGGCGGAGCCAGCCAGGA
AGAGTTCTACAAGTTCATCAAGCCCATCCTGGAAAAGATGGACGGCACCGAGGAACTGCTCGTGAAGCTG
AACAGAGAGGACCTGCTGCGGAAGCAGCGGACCTTCGACAACGGCAGCATCCCCCACCAGATCCACCTGG
GAGAGCTGCACGCCATTCTGCGGCGGCAGGAAGATTTTTACCCATTCCTGAAGGACAACCGGGAAAAGAT
CGAGAAGATCCTGACCTTCCGCATCCCCTACTACGTGGGCCCTCTGGCCAGGGGAAACAGCAGATTCGCC
TGGATGACCAGAAAGAGCGAGGAAACCATCACCCCCTGGAACTTCGAGGAAGTGGTGGACAAGGGCGCTT
CCGCCCAGAGCTTCATCGAGCGGATGACCAACTTCGATAAGAACCTGCCCAACGAGAAGGTGCTGCCCAA
GCACAGCCTGCTGTACGAGTACTTCACCGTGTATAACGAGCTGACCAAAGTGAAATACGTGACCGAGGGA
ATGAGAAAGCCCGCCTTCCTGAGCGGCGAGCAGAAAAAGGCCATCGTGGACCTGCTGTTCAAGACCAACC
GGAAAGTGACCGTGAAGCAGCTGAAAGAGGACTACTTCAAGAAAATCGAGTGCTTCGACTCCGTGGAAAT
CTCCGGCGTGGAAGATCGGTTCAACGCCTCCCTGGGCACATACCACGATCTGCTGAAAATTATCAAGGAC
AAGGACTTCCTGGACAATGAGGAAAACGAGGACATTCTGGAAGATATCGTGCTGACCCTGACACTGTTTG
AGGACAGAGAGATGATCGAGGAACGGCTGAAAACCTATGCCCACCTGTTCGACGACAAAGTGATGAAGCA
GCTGAAGCGGCGGAGATACACCGGCTGGGGCAGGCTGAGCCGGAAGCTGATCAACGGCATCCGGGACAAG
CAGTCCGGCAAGACAATCCTGGATTTCCTGAAGTCCGACGGCTTCGCCAACAGAAACTTCATGCAGCTGA
TCCACGACGACAGCCTGACCTTTAAAGAGGACATCCAGAAAGCCCAGGTGTCCGGCCAGGGCGATAGCCT
GCACGAGCACATTGCCAATCTGGCCGGCAGCCCCGCCATTAAGAAGGGCATCCTGCAGACAGTGAAGGTG
GTGGACGAGCTCGTGAAAGTGATGGGCCGGCACAAGCCCGAGAACATCGTGATCGAAATGGCCAGAGAGA
ACCAGACCACCCAGAAGGGACAGAAGAACAGCCGCGAGAGAATGAAGCGGATCGAAGAGGGCATCAAAGA
GCTGGGCAGCCAGATCCTGAAAGAACACCCCGTGGAAAACACCCAGCTGCAGAACGAGAAGCTGTACCTG
TACTACCTGCAGAATGGGCGGGATATGTACGTGGACCAGGAACTGGACATCAACCGGCTGTCCGACTACG
ATGTGGACCATATCGTGCCTCAGAGCTTTCTGAAGGACGACTCCATCGACAACAAGGTGCTGACCAGAAG
CGACAAGAACCGGGGCAAGAGCGACAACGTGCCCTCCGAAGAGGTCGTGAAGAAGATGAAGAACTACTGG
CGGCAGCTGCTGAACGCCAAGCTGATTACCCAGAGAAAGTTCGACAATCTGACCAAGGCCGAGAGAGGCG
GCCTGAGCGAACTGGATAAGGCCGGCTTCATCAAGAGACAGCTGGTGGAAACCCGGCAGATCACAAAGCA
CGTGGCACAGATCCTGGACTCCCGGATGAACACTAAGTACGACGAGAATGACAAGCTGATCCGGGAAGTG
AAAGTGATCACCCTGAAGTCCAAGCTGGTGTCCGATTTCCGGAAGGATTTCCAGTTTTACAAAGTGCGCG
AGATCAACAACTACCACCACGCCCACGACGCCTACCTGAACGCCGTCGTGGGAACCGCCCTGATCAAAAA
GTACCCTAAGCTGGAAAGCGAGTTCGTGTACGGCGACTACAAGGTGTACGACGTGCGGAAGATGATCGCC
AAGAGCGAGCAGGAAATCGGCAAGGCTACCGCCAAGTACTTCTTCTACAGCAACATCATGAACTTTTTCA
AGACCGAGATTACCCTGGCCAACGGCGAGATCCGGAAGCGGCCTCTGATCGAGACAAACGGCGAAACCGG
GGAGATCGTGTGGGATAAGGGCCGGGATTTTGCCACCGTGCGGAAAGTGCTGAGCATGCCCCAAGTGAAT
ATCGTGAAAAAGACCGAGGTGCAGACAGGCGGCTTCAGCAAAGAGTCTATCCTGCCCAAGAGGAACAGCG
ATAAGCTGATCGCCAGAAAGAAGGACTGGGACCCTAAGAAGTACGGCGGCTTCGACAGCCCCACCGTGGC
CTATTCTGTGCTGGTGGTGGCCAAAGTGGAAAAGGGCAAGTCCAAGAAACTGAAGAGTGTGAAAGAGCTG
CTGGGGATCACCATCATGGAAAGAAGCAGCTTCGAGAAGAATCCCATCGACTTTCTGGAAGCCAAGGGCT
ACAAAGAAGTGAAAAAGGACCTGATCATCAAGCTGCCTAAGTACTCCCTGTTCGAGCTGGAAAACGGCCG
GAAGAGAATGCTGGCCTCTGCCGGCGAACTGCAGAAGGGAAACGAACTGGCCCTGCCCTCCAAATATGTG
AACTTCCTGTACCTGGCCAGCCACTATGAGAAGCTGAAGGGCTCCCCCGAGGATAATGAGCAGAAACAGC
TGTTTGTGGAACAGCACAAGCACTACCTGGACGAGATCATCGAGCAGATCAGCGAGTTCTCCAAGAGAGT
GATCCTGGCCGACGCTAATCTGGACAAAGTGCTGTCCGCCTACAACAAGCACCGGGATAAGCCCATCAGA
GAGCAGGCCGAGAATATCATCCACCTGTTTACCCTGACCAATCTGGGAGCCCCTGCCGCCTTCAAGTACT
TTGACACCACCATCGACCGGAAGAGGTACACCAGCACCAAAGAGGTGCTGGACGCCACCCTGATCCACCA
GAGCATCACCGGCCTGTACGAGACACGGATCGACCTGTCTCAGCTGGGAGGCGACAAAAGGCCGGCGGCC
ACGAAAAAGGCCGGCCAGGCAAAAAAGAAAAAGGAATTCGGCAGTGGAGAGGGCAGAGGAAGTCTGCTAA
CATGCGGTGACGTCGAGGAGAATCCTGGCCCAGTGAGCAAGGGCGAGGAGCTGTTCACCGGGGTGGTGCC
CATCCTGGTCGAGCTGGACGGCGACGTAAACGGCCACAAGTTCAGCGTGTCCGGCGAGGGCGAGGGCGAT
GCCACCTACGGCAAGCTGACCCTGAAGTTCATCTGCACCACCGGCAAGCTGCCCGTGCCCTGGCCCACCC
TCGTGACCACCCTGACCTACGGCGTGCAGTGCTTCAGCCGCTACCCCGACCACATGAAGCAGCACGACTT
CTTCAAGTCCGCCATGCCCGAAGGCTACGTCCAGGAGCGCACCATCTTCTTCAAGGACGACGGCAACTAC
AAGACCCGCGCCGAGGTGAAGTTCGAGGGCGACACCCTGGTGAACCGCATCGAGCTGAAGGGCATCGACT
TCAAGGAGGACGGCAACATCCTGGGGCACAAGCTGGAGTACAACTACAACAGCCACAACGTCTATATCAT
GGCCGACAAGCAGAAGAACGGCATCAAGGTGAACTTCAAGATCCGCCACAACATCGAGGACGGCAGCGTG
CAGCTCGCCGACCACTACCAGCAGAACACCCCCATCGGCGACGGCCCCGTGCTGCTGCCCGACAACCACT
ACCTGAGCACCCAGTCCGCCCTGAGCAAAGACCCCAACGAGAAGCGCGATCACATGGTCCTGCTGGAGTT
CGTGACCGCCGCCGGGATCACTCTCGGCATGGACGAGCTGTACAAGGAATTCTAACTAGAGCTCGCTGAT
CAGCCTCGACTGTGCCTTCTAGTTGCCAGCCATCTGTTGTTTGCCCCTCCCCCGTGCCTTCCTTGACCCT
GGAAGGTGCCACTCCCACTGTCCTTTCCTAATAAAATGAGGAAATTGCATCGCATTGTCTGAGTAGGTGT
CATTCTATTCTGGGGGGTGGGGTGGGGCAGGACAGCAAGGGGGAGGATTGGGAAGAGAATAGCAGGCATG
CTGGGGAGCGGCCGCAGGAACCCCTAGTGATGGAGTTGGCCACTCCCTCTCTGCGCGCTCGCTCGCTCAC
TGAGGCCGGGCGACCAAAGGTCGCCCGACGCCCGGGCTTTGCCCGGGCGGCCTCAGTGAGCGAGCGAGCG
CGCAGCTGCCTGCAGGGGCGCCTGATGCGGTATTTTCTCCTTACGCATCTGTGCGGTATTTCACACCGCA
TA
[142 nt withheld, positions 7703-7844]
C
[141 nt withheld, positions 7846-7986]
CCTTTGACGTTGGAGTCCACGTTCTTT
[37 nt withheld, positions 8014-8050]
ACCCTATCTCGGGCTATTCTTTTGATTTATAAGGGATTTTGCCGATTTCGGCCTATTGGTTAAAAAATGA
GCTGATTTAACAAAAATTTAACGCGAATTTTAACAAAATATTAACGTTTACAATTTTATGGTGCACTCTC
AGTACAATCTGCTCTGATGCCGCATAGTTAAGCCAGCCCCGACACCCGCCAACACCCGCTGACGCGCCCT
GACGGGCTTGTCTGCTCCCGGCATCCGCTTACAGACAAGCTGTGACCGTCTCCGGGAGCTGCATGTGTCA
GAGGTTTTCACCGTCATCACCGAAACGCGCGAGACGAAAGGGCCTCGTGATACGCCTATTTTTATAGGTT
AATGTCATGATAATAATGGTTTCTTAGACGTCAGGTGGCACTTTTCGGGGAAATGTGCGCGGAACCCCTA
TTTGTTTATTTTTCTAAATACATTCAAATATGTATCCGCTCATGAGACAATAACCCTGATAAATGCTTCA
ATAATATTGAAAAAGGAAGAGTATGAGTATTCAACATTTCCGTGTCGCCCTTATTCCCTTTTTTGCGGCA
TTTTGCCTTCCTGTTTTTGCTCACCCAGAAACGCTGGTGAAAGTAAAAGATGCTGAAGATCAGTTGGGTG
CACGAGTGGGTTACATCGAACTGGATCTCAACAGCGGTAAGATCCTTGAGAGTTTTCGCCCCGAAGAACG
TTTTCCAATGATGAGCACTTTTAAAGTTCTGCTATGTGGCGCGGTATTATCCCGTATTGACGCCGGGCAA
GAGCAACTCGGTCGCCGCATACACTATTCTCAGAATGACTTGGTTGAGTACTCACCAGTCACAGAAAAGC
ATCTTACGGATGGCATGACAGTAAGAGAATTATGCAGTGCTGCCATAACCATGAGTGATAACACTGCGGC
CAACTTACTTCTGACAACGATCGGAGGACCGAAGGAGCTAACCGCTTTTTTGCACAACATGGGGGATCAT
GTAACTCGCCTTGATCGTTGGGAACCGGAGCTGAATGAAGCCATACCAAACGACGAGCGTGACACCACGA
TGCCTGTAGCAATGGCAACAACGTTGCGCAAACTATTAACTGGCGAACTACTTACTCTAGCTTCCCGGCA
ACAATTAATAGACTGGATGGAGGCGGATAAAGTTGCAGGACCACTTCTGCGCTCGGCCCTTCCGGCTGGC
TGGTTTATTGCTGATAAATCTGGAGCCGGTGAGCGTGGAAGCCGCGGTATCATTGCAGCACTGGGGCCAG
ATGGTAAGCCCTCCCGTATCGTAGTTATCTACACGACGGGGAGTCAGGCAACTATGGATGAACGAAATAG
ACAGATCGCTGAGATAGGTGCCTCACTGATTAAGCATTGGTAACTGTCAGACCAAGTTTACTCATATATA
CTTTAGATTGATTTAAAACTTCATTTTTAATTTAAAAGGATCTAGGTGAAGATCCTTTTTGATAATCTCA
TGACCAAAATCCCTTAACGTGAGTTTTCGTTCCACTGAGCGTCAGACCCCGTAGAAAAGATCAAAGGATC
TTCTTGAGATCCTTTTTTTCTGCGCGTAATCTGCTGCTTGCAAACAAAAAAACCACCGCTACCAGCGGTG
GTTTGTTTGCCGGATCAAGAGCTACCAACTCTTTTTCCGAAGGTAACTGGCTTCAGCAGAGCGCAGATAC
CAAATACTGTCCTTCTAGTGTAGCCGTAGTTAGGCCACCACTTCAAGAACTCTGTAGCACCGCCTACATA
CCTCGCTCTGCTAATCCTGTTACCAGTGGCTGCTGCCAGTGGCGATAAGTCGTGTCTTACCGGGTTGGAC
TCAAGACGATAGTTACCGGATAAGGCGCAGCGGTCGGGCTGAACGGGGGGTTCGTGCACACAGCCCAGCT
TGGAGCGAACGACCTACACCGAACTGAGATACCTACAGCGTGAGCTATGAGAAAGCGCCACGCTTCCCGA
AGGGAGAAAGGCGGACAGGTATCCGGTAAGCGGCAGGGTCGGAACAGGAGAGCGCACGAGGGAGCTTCCA
GGGGGAAACGCCTGGTATCTTTATAGTCCTGTCGGGTTTCGCCACCTCTGACTTGAGCGTCGATTTTTGT
GATGCTCGTCAGGGGGGCGGAGCCTATGGAAAAACGCCAGCAACGCGGCCTTTTTACGGTTCCTGGCCTT
TTGCTGGCCTTTTGCTCACATGT
