>Addgene plasmid #79144 | pCAG-SpCas9-GFP-U6-gRNA | addgene partial sequence | sequence record 150776 | pCAG-F 5'-GCAACGTGCTGGTTATTGTG-3'
AAGAATTCCTGAATTCTGCAGATCCGGTGCCACCATGGACTATAAGGACCACGACGGAGACTACAAGGAT
CATGATATTGATTACAAAGACGATGACGATAAGATGGCCCCAAAGAAGAAGCGGAAGGTCGGTATCCACG
GAGTCCCAGCAGCCGACAAGAAGTACAGCATCGGCCTGGACATCGGCACCAACTCTGTGGGCTGGGCCGT
GATCACCGACGAGTACAAGGTGCCCAGCAAGAAATTCAAGGTGCTGGGCAACACCGACCGGCACAGCATC
AAGAAGAACCTGATCGGAGCCCTGCTGTTCGACAGCGGCGAAACAGCCGAGGCCACCCGGCTGAAGAGAA
CCGCCAGAAGAAGATACACCAGACGGAAGAACCGGATCTGCTATCTGCAAGAGATCTTCAGCAACGAGAT
GGCCAAGGTGGACGACAGCTTCTTCCACAGACTGGAAGAGTCCTTCCTGGTGGAAGAGGATAAGAAGCAC
GAGCGGCACCCCATCTTCGGCAACATCGTGGACGAGGTGGCCTACCACGAGAAGTACCCCACCATCTACC
ACCTGAGAAAGAAACTGGTGGACAGCACCGACAAGGCCGACCTGCGGCTGATCTATCTGGCCCTGGCCCA
CATGATCAAGTTCCGGGGCCACTTCCTGATCGAGGGCGACCTGAACCCCGACAACAGCGACGTGGACAAG
CTGTTCATCCAGCTGGTGCAGACCTACAACCAGCTGTTCGAGGAAAACCCCATCAACGCCAGCGGCGTGG
ACGCCAAGGCCATCCTGTCTGCCAGACTGAGCAAGAGCAGACGGCTGGAAAATCTGATCGCCCAGCTGCC
CGGCGAGAAGAAGAATGGCCTGTTCGGAAACCTGATTGCCCTGAGCCTGGGCCTGACCCCCAACTTCAAG
AGCAACTTCGACCTGGCCGAGGA
