>Addgene plasmid #79144 | pCAG-SpCas9-GFP-U6-gRNA | addgene partial sequence | sequence record 150777 | EXFP-R 5'-GTCTTGTAGTTGCCGTCGTC-3'
TGCGCTCCTGGACGTAGCCTTCGGGCATGGCGGACTTGAAGAAGTCGTGCTGCTTCATGTGGTCGGGGTA
GCGGCTGAAGCACTGCACGCCGTAGGTCAGGGTGGTCACGAGGGTGGGCCAGGGCACGGGCAGCTTGCCG
GTGGTGCAGATGAACTTCAGGGTCAGCTTGCCGTAGGTGGCATCGCCCTCGCCCTCGCCGGACACGCTGA
ACTTGTGGCCGTTTACGTCGCCGTCCAGCTCGACCAGGATGGGCACCACCCCGGTGAACAGCTCCTCGCC
CTTGCTCACTGGGCCAGGATTCTCCTCGACGTCACCGCATGTTAGCAGACTTCCTCTGCCCTCTCCACTG
CCGAATTCCTTTTTCTTTTTTGCCTGGCCGGCCTTTTTCGTGGCCGCCGGCCTTTTGTCGCCTCCCAGCT
GAGACAGGTCGATCCGTGTCTCGTACAGGCCGGTGATGCTCTGGTGGATCAGGGTGGCGTCCAGCACCTC
TTTGGTGCTGGTGTACCTCTTCCGGTCGATGGTGGTGTCAAAGTACTTGAAGGCGGCAGGGGCTCCCAGA
TTGGTCAGGGTAAACAGGTGGATGATATTCTCGGCCTGCTCTCTGATGGGCTTATCCCGGTGCTTGTTGT
AGGCGGACAGCACTTTGTCCAGATTAGCGTCGGCCAGGATCACTCTCTTGGAGAACTCGCTGATCTGCTC
GATGATCTCGTCCAGGTAGTGCTTGTGCTGTTCCACAAACAGCTGTTTCTGCTCATTATCCTCGGGGGAG
CCCTTCAGCTTCTCATAGTGGCTGGCCAGGTACAGGAAGTTCACATATTTGGAGGGCAGGGCCAGTTCGT
TTCCCTTCTGCAGTTCGCCGGCAGAGGCCAG
