>Addgene plasmid #79144 | pCAG-SpCas9-GFP-U6-gRNA | addgene partial sequence | sequence record 150778 | pBR322ori-F 5'-GGGAAACGCCTGGTATCTTT-3'
GCCACCTCTGACTTGAGCGTCGATTTTTGTGATGCTCGTCAGGGGGGCGGAGCCTATGGAAAAACGCCAG
CAACGCGGCCTTTTTACGGTTCCTGGCCTTTTGCTGGCCTTTTGCTCACATGTGAGGGCCTATTTCCCAT
GATTCCTTCATATTTGCATATACGATACAAGGCTGTTAGAGAGATAATTGGAATTAATTTGACTGTAAAC
ACAAAGATATTAGTACAAAATACGTGACGTAGAAAGTAATAATTTCTTGGGTAGTTTGCAGTTTTAAAAT
TATGTTTTAAAATGGACTATCATATGCTTACCGTAACTTGAAAGTATTTCGATTTCTTGGCTTTATATAT
CTTGTGGAAAGGACGAAACACCGGGTCTTCGAGAAGACCTGTTTTAGAGCTAGAAATAGCAAGTTAAAAT
AAGGCTAGTCCGTTATCAACTTGAAAAAGTGGCACCGAGTCGGTGCTTTTTTGTTTTAGAGCTAGAAATA
GCAAGTTAAAATAAGGCTAGTCCGTTTTTAGCGCGTGCGCCAATTCTGCAGACAAATGGCTCTAGTAACG
GCCGCCAGTGTGCTGGAATTCAGGCTAGTTATTAATAGTAATCAATTACGGGGTCATTAGTTCATAGCCC
ATATATGGAGTTCCGCGTTACATAACTTACGGTAAATGGCCCGCCTGGCTGACCGCCCAACGACCCCCGC
CCATTGACGTCAATAATGACGTATGTTCCCATAGTAACGCCAATAGGGACTTTCCATTGACGTCAATGGG
TGGAGTATTTACGGTAAACTGCCCACTTGGCAGTACATCAAGTGTATCATATGCCAAGTACGCCCCCTAT
TGACGTCAATGACGGTAAATGGCCCGCCTGGCATTATGCCCAGTACATGACCTTATGGGACTTTCCTACT
TGGCAGTACATCTACGTATTAGTCATCGCTATTACCATGGTCGAGGTGAG
