>Addgene plasmid #79144 | pCAG-SpCas9-GFP-U6-gRNA | addgene partial sequence | sequence record 151239 | CM010-Cas9-3-R     5'-TCACTTCTTTGTAGCCCTTGG     -3'
GGATTCTTCTCGAAGCTGCTTCTTTCCATGATGGTGATCCCCAGCAGCTCTTTCACACTCTTCAGTTTCT
TGGACTTGCCCTTTTCCACTTTGGCCACCACCAGCACAGAATAGGCCACGGTGGGGCTGTCGAAGCCGCC
GTACTTCTTAGGGTCCCAGTCCTTCTTTCTGGCGATCAGCTTATCGCTGTTCCTCTTGGGCAGGATAGAC
TCTTTGCTGAAGCCGCCTGTCTGCACCTCGGTCTTTTTCACGATATTCACTTGGGGCATGCTCAGCACTT
TCCGCACGGTGGCAAAATCCCGGCCCTTATCCCACACGATCTCCCCGGTTTCGCCGTTTGTCTCGATCAG
AGGCCGCTTCCGGATCTCGCCGTTGGCCAGGGTAATCTCGGTCTTGAAAAAGTTCATGATGTTGCTGTAG
AAGAAGTACTTGGCGGTAGCCTTGCCGATTTCCTGCTCGCTCTTGGCGATCATCTTCCGCACGTCGTACA
CCTTGTAGTCGCCGTACACGAACTCGCTTTCCAGCTTAGGGTACTTTTTGATCAGGGCGGTTCCCACGAC
GGCGTTCAGGTAGGCGTCGTGGGCGTGGTGGTAGTTGTTGATCTCGCGCACTTTGTAAAACTGGAAATCC
TTCCGGAAATCGGACACCAGCTTGGACTTCAGGGTGATCACTTTCACTTCCCGGATCAGCTTGTCATTCT
CGTCGTACTTAGTGTTCATCCGGGAGTCCAGGATCTGTGCCACGTGCTTTGTGATCTGCCGGGTTTCCAC
CAGCTGTCTCTTGATGAAGCCGGCCTTATCCAGTTCGCTCAGGCCGCCTCTCTCGGCCTTGGTCAGATTG
TCGAACTTTCTCTGGGTAATCAGCTTGGCGTTCAGCAGCTGCCGCCAGTAGTTCTTCATCTTCTTCACGA
CCTCTTCGGAGGGCACGTTGTCGCTCTTGCCCCGGTTCTTG
